Addgene plasmid #113354: ATP9A-luciferase
Purpose: evaluate FOXA1 DIV motif enhancer activity near 50 kb of ATP9A gene
Depositing lab: Ralf Jauch. Publication: DNA-mediated dimerization on a compact sequence signature controls enhancer engagement and regulation by FOXA1. Wang X, Srivastava Y, Jankowski A, Malik V, Wei Y, Del Rosario RC, Cojocaru V, Prabhakar S, Jauch R. Nucleic Acids Res. 2018 Jun 20;46(11):5470-5486. doi: 10.1093/nar/gky259. PubMed 29669022.
Backbone
  Vector backbone: pGL4-TK
  Backbone manufacturer: Promega
  Vector type: Luciferase
Growth in bacteria
  Bacterial resistance: Ampicillin, 100 μg/mL
  Growth temperature: 37°C
  Growth strain: DH5alpha
  Copy number: High Copy
Gene/Insert
  Gene/Insert name: ATP9A-enhancer
  Species: H. sapiens (human)
  Entrez Gene: ATP9A (a.k.a. ATPIIA, NEDGBA)
  Cloning method: Restriction Enzyme; 5′ cloning site KpnI (unknown if destroyed); 3′ cloning site EcoRV (unknown if destroyed)
Terms and licenses: Academic/Nonprofit Terms; Industry Terms: Not Available to Industry
How to cite: ATP9A-luciferase was a gift from Ralf Jauch (Addgene plasmid # 113354 ; http://n2t.net/addgene:113354 ; RRID:Addgene_113354)
