[The description below was written by a language model from this plasmid's Addgene catalogue record and pLannotate feature annotations shown in this document.]
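Description:
ATP9A-luciferase is a mammalian luciferase reporter plasmid built on the pGL4-TK backbone, made to test whether a human genomic fragment associated with the ATP9A locus acts as a FOXA1-responsive enhancer. According to the record, the insert is an enhancer region located within about 50 kb of the ATP9A gene that carries a FOXA1 "DIV" motif, a compact sequence on which FOXA1 dimerizes. It was cloned between KpnI and EcoRV sites. The enhancer itself is not annotated in the feature table. It most plausibly occupies the unannotated stretch between the upstream pause site and the circular junction with the promoter. Two short hits to human proteins (C8orf17 and YS049) fall in this region and are probably incidental matches to human genomic sequence rather than functional coding elements.

The reporter unit consists of the herpes simplex virus thymidine kinase promoter, a modest basal promoter suited to detecting enhancer-driven increases in transcription. This promoter drives the synthetic luc2 firefly luciferase gene, which is terminated by the SV40 late polyadenylation signal. Upstream of the cloning region, a synthetic poly(A) signal and the human α2-globin RNA polymerase II pause site limit read-through transcription from the backbone, reducing background signal. The small large T antigen and tetracycline-resistance fragments are backbone remnants and not functional genes.

The plasmid replicates in E. coli from a high-copy ColE1/pUC-type origin and is selected with ampicillin through β-lactamase. No mammalian selection marker is annotated, which fits use by transient transfection. In such assays, luciferase output reports enhancer activity and its dependence on FOXA1.
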