Features (pLannotate 1.2.2; 12 found; start..end, strand, type, name):
      1..752     +  promoter       HSV TK promoter: herpes simplex virus thymidine kinase promoter
    788..2440    +  CDS            luciferase: firefly luciferase synthetic luc2 version of the luciferase gene
   2484..2605    -  polyA_signal   SV40 poly(A) signal: SV40 polyadenylation signal
   2628..2696    -  CDS            large T antigen (fragment): large T antigen from SV40 (simian virus 40)
   2712..2844    +  CDS            TcR (fragment): tetracycline efflux protein; tet; confers resistance to tetracycline
   3024..3612    -  rep_origin     ori: high-copy-number ColE1/pMB1/pBR322/pUC origin of replication
   3812..4672    -  CDS            AmpR: β-lactamase confers resistance to ampicillin, carbenicillin, and related antibiotics
   4673..4714    -  promoter       AmpR promoter (fragment): bla
   4777..4825    +  polyA_signal   poly(A) signal: synthetic polyadenylation signal
   4839..4930    +  misc_feature   pause site: RNA polymerase II transcriptional pause signal from the human α2 globin gene
   5400..5486    +  CDS            C8orf17 (fragment): MOST1_HUMAN - Experimental evidence at protein level: Swiss-Prot protein existence level 1. May be involved in cell survival, proliferation and progression of cancer cells. From Homo sapiens (Human).
   5516..5680    -  CDS            YS049_HUMAN (fragment): Experimental evidence at transcript level: Swiss-Prot protein existence level 2. From Homo sapiens (Human).
>Addgene plasmid #113354 | ATP9A-luciferase | addgene full sequence | sequence record 223683 | Addgene NGS Result
AATGAGTCTTCGGACCTCGCGGGGGCCGCTTAAGCGGTGGTTAGGGTTTGTCTGACGCGGGGGGAGGGGG
AAGGAACGAAACACTCTCATTCGGAGGCGGCTCGGGGTTTGGTCTTGGTGGCCACGGGCACGCAGAAGAG
CGCCGCGATCCTCTTAAGCACCCCCCCGCCCTCCGTGGAGGCGGGGGTTTGGTCGGCGGGTGGTAACTGG
CGGGCCGCTGACTCGGGCGGGTCGCGCGCCCCAGAGTGTGACCTTTTCGGTCTGCTCGCAGACCCCCGGG
CGGCGCCGCCGCGGCGGCGACGGGCTCGCTGGGTCCTAGGCTCCATGGGGACCGTATACGTGGACAGGCT
CTGGAGCATCCGCACGACTGCGGTGATATTACCGGAGACCTTCTGCGGGACGAGCCGGGTCACGCGGCTG
ACGCGGAGCGTCCGTTGGGCGACAAACACCAGGACGGGGCACAGGTACACTATCTTGTCACCCGGAGGCG
CGAGGGACTGCAGGAGCTTCAGGGAGTGGCGCAGCTGCTTCATCCCCGTGGCCCGTTGCTCGCGTTTGCT
GGCGGTGTCCCCGGAAGAAATATATTTGCATGTCTTTAGTTCTATGATGACACAAACCCCGCCCAGCGTC
TTGTCATTGGCGAATTCGAACACGCAGATGCAGTCGGGGCGGCGCGGTCCCAGGTCCACTTCGCATATTA
AGGTGACGCGTGTGGCCTCGAACACCGAGCGACCCTGCAGCGACCCGCTTAAAAGCTTGGCAATCCGGTA
CTGTTGGTAAAGCCACCATGGAAGATGCCAAAAACATTAAGAAGGGCCCAGCGCCATTCTACCCACTCGA
AGACGGGACCGCCGGCGAGCAGCTGCACAAAGCCATGAAGCGCTACGCCCTGGTGCCCGGCACCATCGCC
TTTACCGACGCACATATCGAGGTGGACATTACCTACGCCGAGTACTTCGAGATGAGCGTTCGGCTGGCAG
AAGCTATGAAGCGCTATGGGCTGAATACAAACCATCGGATCGTGGTGTGCAGCGAGAATAGCTTGCAGTT
CTTCATGCCCGTGTTGGGTGCCCTGTTCATCGGTGTGGCTGTGGCCCCAGCTAACGACATCTACAACGAG
CGCGAGCTGCTGAACAGCATGGGCATCAGCCAGCCCACCGTCGTATTCGTGAGCAAGAAAGGGCTGCAAA
AGATCCTCAACGTGCAAAAGAAGCTACCGATCATACAAAAGATCATCATCATGGATAGCAAGACCGACTA
CCAGGGCTTCCAAAGCATGTACACCTTCGTGACTTCCCATTTGCCACCCGGCTTCAACGAGTACGACTTC
GTGCCCGAGAGCTTCGACCGGGACAAAACCATCGCCCTGATCATGAACAGTAGTGGCAGTACCGGATTGC
CCAAGGGCGTAGCCCTACCGCACCGCACCGCTTGTGTCCGATTCAGTCATGCCCGCGACCCCATCTTCGG
CAACCAGATCATCCCCGACACCGCTATCCTCAGCGTGGTGCCATTTCACCACGGCTTCGGCATGTTCACC
ACGCTGGGCTACTTGATCTGCGGCTTTCGGGTCGTGCTCATGTACCGCTTCGAGGAGGAGCTATTCTTGC
GCAGCTTGCAAGACTATAAGATTCAATCTGCCCTGCTGGTGCCCACACTATTTAGCTTCTTCGCTAAGAG
CACTCTCATCGACAAGTACGACCTAAGCAACTTGCACGAGATCGCCAGCGGCGGGGCGCCGCTCAGCAAG
GAGGTAGGTGAGGCCGTGGCCAAACGCTTCCACCTACCAGGCATCCGCCAGGGCTACGGCCTGACAGAAA
CAACCAGCGCCATTCTGATCACCCCCGAAGGGGACGACAAGCCTGGCGCAGTAGGCAAGGTGGTGCCCTT
CTTCGAGGCTAAGGTGGTGGACTTGGACACCGGTAAGACACTGGGTGTGAACCAGCGCGGCGAGCTGTGC
GTCCGTGGCCCCATGATCATGAGCGGCTACGTTAACAACCCCGAGGCTACAAACGCTCTCATCGACAAGG
ACGGCTGGCTGCACAGCGGCGACATCGCCTACTGGGACGAGGACGAGCACTTCTTCATCGTGGACCGGCT
GAAGAGCCTGATCAAATACAAGGGCTACCAGGTAGCCCCAGCCGAACTGGAGAGCATCCTGCTGCAACAC
CCCAACATCTTCGACGCCGGGGTCGCCGGCCTGCCCGACGACGATGCCGGCGAGCTGCCCGCCGCAGTCG
TCGTGCTGGAACACGGTAAAACCATGACCGAGAAGGAGATCGTGGACTATGTGGCCAGCCAGGTTACAAC
CGCCAAGAAGCTGCGCGGTGGTGTTGTGTTCGTGGACGAGGTGCCTAAAGGACTGACCGGCAAGTTGGAC
GCCCGCAAGATCCGCGAGATTCTCATTAAGGCCAAGAAGGGCGGCAAGATCGCCGTGTAATAATTCTAGA
GTCGGGGCGGCCGGCCGCTTCGAGCAGACATGATAAGATACATTGATGAGTTTGGACAAACCACAACTAG
AATGCAGTGAAAAAAATGCTTTATTTGTGAAATTTGTGATGCTATTGCTTTATTTGTAACCATTATAAGC
TGCAATAAACAAGTTAACAACAACAATTGCATTCATTTTATGTTTCAGGTTCAGGGGGAGGTGTGGGAGG
TTTTTTAAAGCAAGTAAAACCTCTACAAATGTGGTAAAATCGATAAGGATCCGTCGACCGATGCCCTTGA
GAGCCTTCAACCCAGTCAGCTCCTTCCGGTGGGCGCGGGGCATGACTATCGTCGCCGCACTTATGACTGT
CTTCTTTATCATGCAACTCGTAGGACAGGTGCCGGCAGCGCTCTTCCGCTTCCTCGCTCACTGACTCGCT
GCGCTCGGTCGTTCGGCTGCGGCGAGCGGTATCAGCTCACTCAAAGGCGGTAATACGGTTATCCACAGAA
TCAGGGGATAACGCAGGAAAGAACATGTGAGCAAAAGGCCAGCAAAAGGCCAGGAACCGTAAAAAGGCCG
CGTTGCTGGCGTTTTTCCATAGGCTCCGCCCCCCTGACGAGCATCACAAAAATCGACGCTCAAGTCAGAG
GTGGCGAAACCCGACAGGACTATAAAGATACCAGGCGTTTCCCCCTGGAAGCTCCCTCGTGCGCTCTCCT
GTTCCGACCCTGCCGCTTACCGGATACCTGTCCGCCTTTCTCCCTTCGGGAAGCGTGGCGCTTTCTCATA
GCTCACGCTGTAGGTATCTCAGTTCGGTGTAGGTCGTTCGCTCCAAGCTGGGCTGTGTGCACGAACCCCC
CGTTCAGCCCGACCGCTGCGCCTTATCCGGTAACTATCGTCTTGAGTCCAACCCGGTAAGACACGACTTA
TCGCCACTGGCAGCAGCCACTGGTAACAGGATTAGCAGAGCGAGGTATGTAGGCGGTGCTACAGAGTTCT
TGAAGTGGTGGCCTAACTACGGCTACACTAGAAGAACAGTATTTGGTATCTGCGCTCTGCTGAAGCCAGT
TACCTTCGGAAAAAGAGTTGGTAGCTCTTGATCCGGCAAACAAACCACCGCTGGTAGCGGTGGTTTTTTT
GTTTGCAAGCAGCAGATTACGCGCAGAAAAAAAGGATCTCAAGAAGATCCTTTGATCTTTTCTACGGGGT
CTGACGCTCAGTGGAACGAAAACTCACGTTAAGGGATTTTGGTCATGAGATTATCAAAAAGGATCTTCAC
CTAGATCCTTTTAAATTAAAAATGAAGTTTTAAATCAATCTAAAGTATATATGAGTAAACTTGGTCTGAC
AGCGGCCGCAAATGCTAAACCACTGCAGTGGTTACCAGTGCTTGATCAGTGAGGCACCGATCTCAGCGAT
CTGCCTATTTCGTTCGTCCATAGTGGCCTGACTCCCCGTCGTGTAGATCACTACGATTCGTGAGGGCTTA
CCATCAGGCCCCAGCGCAGCAATGATGCCGCGAGAGCCGCGTTCACCGGCCCCCGATTTGTCAGCAATGA
ACCAGCCAGCAGGGAGGGCCGAGCGAAGAAGTGGTCCTGCTACTTTGTCCGCCTCCATCCAGTCTATGAG
CTGCTGTCGTGATGCTAGAGTAAGAAGTTCGCCAGTGAGTAGTTTCCGAAGAGTTGTGGCCATTGCTACT
GGCATCGTGGTATCACGCTCGTCGTTCGGTATGGCTTCGTTCAACTCTGGTTCCCAGCGGTCAAGCCGGG
TCACATGATCACCCATATTATGAAGAAATGCAGTCAGCTCCTTAGGGCCTCCGATCGTTGTCAGAAGTAA
GTTGGCCGCGGTGTTGTCGCTCATGGTAATGGCAGCACTACACAATTCTCTTACCGTCATGCCATCCGTA
AGATGCTTTTCCGTGACCGGCGAGTACTCAACCAAGTCGTTTTGTGAGTAGTGTATACGGCGACCAAGCT
GCTCTTGCCCGGCGTCTATACGGGACAACACCGCGCCACATAGCAGTACTTTGAAAGTGCTCATCATCGG
GAATCGTTCTTCGGGGCGGAAAGACTCAAGGATCTTGCCGCTATTGAGATCCAGTTCGATATAGCCCACT
CTTGCACCCAGTTGATCTTCAGCATCTTTTACTTTCACCAGCGTTTCGGGGTGTGCAAAAACAGGCAAGC
AAAATGCCGCAAAGAAGGGAATGAGTGCGACACGAAAATGTTGGATGCTCATACTCGTCCTTTTTCAATA
TTATTGAAGCATTTATCAGGGTTACTAGTACGTCTCTCAAGGATAAGTAAGTAATATTAAGGTACGGGAG
GTATTGGACAGGCCGCAATAAAATATCTTTATTTTCATTACATCTGTGTGTTGGTTTTTTGTGTGAATCG
ATAGTACTAACATACGCTCTCCATCAAAACAAAACGAAACAAAACAAACTAGCAAAATAGGCTGTCCCCA
GTGCAAGTGCAGGTGCCAGAACATTTCTCTGGCCTAACTGGCCGGTACCCCGGCCTCAGTCTTCCAAAGT
GGATTACAAGCATGAGCCACCGCGCCCAGCCTAGACCATTTATATAAAGGAAAACCAAAATTGATTTTCT
TAGGATTTGACTTTAAGACAAATAAAGGTTTTAACAGCAGATAGTCTGCTAACCAGATGTGCAATGGTTT
CATACAATCTGGCTGAAATGCAAAAGCAAATATTAGAGGAGCAGAGCCAAGGGAACAATGTTTCTGAAAA
AGGTAACTAATGTAACAAGGAGTTGGCCTCCACAGAAACCATCATCTCTGCTGGGAGTTCCCCTATAATC
AGTTAGCACTGCGCAAATATTTGCTGAATTGTCTGCATGACACACCAACCTTCCAGGAAGTTACAGGGTC
CAGGAAAGAACAGTCTCAGCATTGACGCTGGGCAGATCCAAGAAGAACATGAAGAAAAATTAAAAGTAGC
CAGATATGGTGGCTCATGCCTGTAATCCCAGTACTTTGGGAGGCCGAGGCGGGAGAATCACTTGAGGTCA
GGAGTTCGAGACCAGCCTGGCCAACATGACGAAACCTTGTCTCTACTAAAAATATAAAAATTAGCTGGGC
ATGGGCCGGGTGCAGTGGCTGACTCCTGTAATCCCAGCACTTTGGGAGGCCAAGGCGGGTGGATCAAGAG
GTCAGGAGATCAAGACCATTCTGGCCAACATGGTGAAACCCTGCCGTCTCTACTAAAAATACAAAATTTA
GCCAGGTGTGGCTGTAGTCCCAGGGAAGATCTA
